Addgene plasmid #42539: pChuA
Depositing lab: Alan Jasanoff. Depositing organization: Massachusetts Institute of Technology. Publication: Metal-substituted protein MRI contrast agents engineered for enhanced relaxivity and ligand sensitivity. Lelyveld VS, Brustad E, Arnold FH, Jasanoff A. J Am Chem Soc. 2011 Feb 2;133(4):649-51. doi: 10.1021/ja107936d. PubMed 21171606.
Backbone
  Vector backbone: pRSFDuet-1
  Backbone manufacturer: Novagen
  Backbone size w/o insert (bp): 3418
  Total vector size (bp): 5472
  Vector type: Bacterial Expression
Growth in bacteria
  Bacterial resistance: Kanamycin, 50 μg/mL
  Growth temperature: 37°C
  Growth strain: DH5alpha
  Copy number: High Copy
Gene/Insert
  Gene/Insert name: ChuA (alt name: O157:H7 ChuA)
  Species: E. coli O157:H7
  Insert size (bp): 1983
  Entrez Gene: chuA (a.k.a. Z4911)
  Promoter: T7
  Cloning method: Restriction Enzyme; 5′ cloning site NcoI (not destroyed); 3′ cloning site XhoI (not destroyed)
  Sequencing primers: 5′ TAATACGACTCACTATAGGG; 3′ GCTAGTTATTGCTCAGCGG
Terms and licenses: Academic/Nonprofit Terms; Industry Terms: Not Available to Industry
How to cite: pChuA was a gift from Alan Jasanoff (Addgene plasmid # 42539 ; http://n2t.net/addgene:42539 ; RRID:Addgene_42539)
