[The description below was written by a language model from this plasmid's Addgene catalogue record and pLannotate feature annotations shown in this document.]
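Description:
pChuA is a bacterial expression plasmid built on the Novagen pRSFDuet-1 backbone, carrying the chuA gene from E. coli O157:H7. It replicates from the RSF1030 origin, recorded as high copy, and is selected with kanamycin through an aph(3')-Ia resistance gene. Because the RSF origin is compatible with other common origins, the plasmid can be maintained alongside a second expression plasmid in the same cell, which suits a helper construct of this kind.

The roughly 2 kb ChuA insert was cloned between NcoI and XhoI, a span that would replace the region between the two Duet cloning sites and leave a single expression unit, consistent with the one T7 promoter annotated. Transcription runs from a T7 promoter followed by a lac operator and the T7 gene 10 ribosome binding site, and ends at a T7 terminator. The backbone also supplies lacI under its own promoter, so expression is repressed until IPTG induction in a host that provides T7 RNA polymerase. The automated annotation labels the coding region as a fragment of Yersinia enterocolitica HemR, reflecting homology between outer-membrane hemin receptors rather than a different insert. An S-Tag fragment lies downstream of the insert as a backbone remnant, and the record does not say whether it is fused to ChuA. The short TcR, SET1 and extra AmpR promoter fragments are likely similar vector remnants or spurious matches.

The record does not state the plasmid's purpose. The associated publication concerns metal-substituted protein MRI contrast agents, so a plausible role is heme or porphyrin uptake during co-expression of a hemoprotein.
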