Features (pLannotate 1.2.2; 17 found; start..end, strand, type, name):
      3..27      +  protein_bind   lac operator: The lac repressor binds to the lac operator to inhibit transcription in E. coli. This inhibition can be relieved by adding lactose or isopropyl-β-D-thiogalactopyranoside (IPTG). lac repressor encoded by lacI
     42..64      +  RBS            RBS: efficient ribosome binding site from bacteriophage T7 gene 10 (Olins and Rangwala, 1989)
    179..2053    +  CDS            hemR (fragment): HEMR_YEREN - Experimental evidence at transcript level: Swiss-Prot protein existence level 2. This protein is involved in the initial step of iron uptake by binding hemin, an iron chelatin siderophore that allows the bacteria to extract iron from the environment. From Yersinia enterocolitica.
   2069..2110    +  CDS            S-Tag (fragment): affinity and epitope tag derived from pancreatic ribonuclease A
   2140..2157    +  CDS            SET1 (fragment): solubility-enhancement tag derived from T7 phage gene 10B
   2165..2212    +  terminator     T7 terminator: transcription terminator for bacteriophage T7 RNA polymerase
   2376..2433    +  promoter       AmpR promoter (fragment): bla
   2442..3257    -  CDS            KanR: aminoglycoside phosphotransferase; aph(3')-Ia; confers resistance to kanamycin in bacteria or G418 (Geneticin®) in eukaryotes
   3258..3349    -  promoter       AmpR promoter: bla
   3365..4114    -  rep_origin     RSF ori: Plasmids containing the RSF 1030 origin of replication can be propagated in E. coli cells that contain additional plasmids with compatible origins.
   4197..4261    -  CDS            TcR (fragment): tetracycline efflux protein; tet; confers resistance to tetracycline
   4276..4297    -  protein_bind   CAP binding site: CAP binding activates transcription in the presence of cAMP. E. coli catabolite activator protein
   4310..4523    -  CDS            lacI (fragment): lac repressor; lacI; The lac repressor binds to the lac operator to inhibit transcription in E. coli. This inhibition can be relieved by adding lactose or isopropyl-β-D-thiogalactopyranoside (IPTG).
   4523..5332    -  CDS            lacI (fragment): lac repressor; lacI; The lac repressor binds to the lac operator to inhibit transcription in E. coli. This inhibition can be relieved by adding lactose or isopropyl-β-D-thiogalactopyranoside (IPTG).
   5333..5410    -  promoter       lacI promoter: lacI
   5418..5453    -  CDS            TcR (fragment): tetracycline efflux protein; tet; confers resistance to tetracycline
   5456..2       +  promoter       T7 promoter (across the origin): promoter for bacteriophage T7 RNA polymerase
>Addgene plasmid #42539 | pChuA | depositor full sequence | sequence record 57411 | pChuA sequence 5472 bps
GGGGAATTGTGAGCGGATAACAATTCCCCTGTAGAAATAATTTTGTTTAACTTTAATAAGGAGATATACC
ATGGGCTCACGTCCGCAATTTACCTCGTTGCGTTTGAGTTTATTGGCCTTAGCTGTTTCTGCCACCTTGC
CAACGTTTGCTTTTGCTACTGAAACCATGACCGTTACGGCAACGGGGAATGCCCGTAGTTCCTTCGAAGC
GCCTATGATGGTCAGCGTCATCGACACTTCCGCTCCTGAAAATCAAACGGCTACTTCAGCCACCGATCTG
CTGCGTCATGTTCCTGGAATTACTCTGGATGGTACCGGACGAACCAACGGTCAGGATGTAAATATGCGTG
GCTATGATCATCGCGGCGTGCTGGTTCTTGTCGATGGTGTTCGTCAGGGAACGGATACCGGACACCTGAA
TGGCACTTTTCTCGATCCGGCGCTGATCAAGCGTGTTGAGATTGTTCGTGGACCTTCAGCATTACTGTAT
GGCAGTGGCGCGCTGGGTGGAGTGATCTCCTACGATACGGTCGATGCAAAAGATTTATTGCAGGAAGGAC
AAAGCAGTGGTTTTCGTGTCTTTGGTACTGGCGGCACGGGGGACCATAGCCTGGGATTAGGCGCGAGCGC
GTTTGGGCGAACTGAAAATCTGGATGGTATTGTGGCCTGGTCCAGTCGCGATCGGGGTGATTTACGCCAG
AGCAATGGTGAAACCGCGCCGAATGACGAGTCCATTAATAACATGCTGGCGAAAGGGACCTGGCAAATTG
ATTCAGCCCAGTCTCTGAGCGGTTTAGTGCGTTACTACAACAACGACGCGCGTGAACCAAAAAATCCGCA
GACCGTTGGGGCTTCTGAAAGCAGCAACCCGATGGTTGATCGTTCAACAATTCAACGCGATGCGCAGCTT
TCTTATAAACTCGCCCCGCAGGGCAACGACTGGTTAAATGCAGATGCAAAAATTTATTGGTCGGAAGTCC
GTATTAATGCGCAAAACACGGGGAGTTCCGGCGAGTATCGTGAACAGATAACAAAAGGAGCCAGGCTGGA
GAACCGTTCCACTCTCTTTGCCGACAGTTTCGCTTCTCACTTACTGACATATGGCGGTGAGTATTATCGT
CAGGAACAACATCCGGGCGGCGCGACGACGGGCTTCCCGCAAGCAAAAATCGATTTTAGCTCCGGCTGGC
TACAGGATGAGATCACCTTACGCGATCTGCCGATTACCCTGCTTGGCGGAACCCGCTATGACAGTTATCG
CGGTAGCAGTGACGGTTACAAAGATGTTGATGCCGACAAATGGTCATCTCGTGCGGGGATGACTATCAAT
CCGACTAACTGGCTGATGTTATTTGGCTCATATGCCCAGGCATTCCGCGCCCCGACGATGGGCGAAATGT
ATAACGATTCTAAGCACTTCTCGATTGGTCGCTTCTATACCAACTATTGGGTGCCAAACCCGAACTTACG
TCCGGAAACTAACGAAACTCAGGAGTACGGTTTTGGGCTGCGTTTTGATGACCTGATGTTGTCCAATGAT
GCTCTGGAATTTAAAGCCAGCTACTTTGATACCAAAGCGAAGGATTACATCTCCACGACCGTCGATTTCG
CGGCGGCGACGACTATGTCGTATAACGTCCCGAACGCCAAAATCTGGGGCTGGGATGTGATGACGAAATA
TACCACTGATCTGTTTAGCCTTGATGTGGCCTATAACCGTACCCGCGGCAAAGACACCGATACCGGCGAA
TACATCTCCAGCATTAACCCGGATACTGTTACCAGCACTCTGAATATTCCGATCGCTCACAGTGGCTTCT
CTGTTGGGTGGGTTGGTACGTTTGCCGATCGCTCAACACATATCAGCAGCAGTTACAGCAAACAACCAGG
CTATGGCGTGAATGATTTCTACGTCAGTTATCAAGGACAACAGGCGCTCAAAGGTATGACCACTACTTTG
GTGTTGGGTAACGCTTTCGACAAAGAGTACTGGTCGCCGCAAGGCATCCCACAGGATGGTCGTAACGGAA
AAATTTTCGTGAGTTATCAATGGTAACTCGAGTCTGGTAAAGAAACCGCTGCTGCGAAATTTGAACGCCA
GCACATGGACTCGTCTACTAGCGCAGCTTAATTAACCTAGGCTGCTGCCACCGCTGAGCAATAACTAGCA
TAACCCCTTGGGGCCTCTAAACGGGTCTTGAGGGGTTTTTTGCTGAAACCTCAGGCATTTGAGAAGCACA
CGGTCACACTGCTTCCGGTAGTCAATAAACCGGTAAACCAGCAATAGACATAAGCGGCTATTTAACGACC
CTGCCCTGAACCGACGACAAGCTGACGACCGGGTCTCCGCAAGTGGCACTTTTCGGGGAAATGTGCGCGG
AACCCCTATTTGTTTATTTTTCTAAATACATTCAAATATGTATCCGCTCATGAATTAATTCTTAGAAAAA
CTCATCGAGCATCAAATGAAACTGCAATTTATTCATATCAGGATTATCAATACCATATTTTTGAAAAAGC
CGTTTCTGTAATGAAGGAGAAAACTCACCGAGGCAGTTCCATAGGATGGCAAGATCCTGGTATCGGTCTG
CGATTCCGACTCGTCCAACATCAATACAACCTATTAATTTCCCCTCGTCAAAAATAAGGTTATCAAGTGA
GAAATCACCATGAGTGACGACTGAATCCGGTGAGAATGGCAAAAGTTTATGCATTTCTTTCCAGACTTGT
TCAACAGGCCAGCCATTACGCTCGTCATCAAAATCACTCGCATCAACCAAACCGTTATTCATTCGTGATT
GCGCCTGAGCGAGACGAAATACGCGGTCGCTGTTAAAAGGACAATTACAAACAGGAATCGAATGCAACCG
GCGCAGGAACACTGCCAGCGCATCAACAATATTTTCACCTGAATCAGGATATTCTTCTAATACCTGGAAT
GCTGTTTTCCCGGGGATCGCAGTGGTGAGTAACCATGCATCATCAGGAGTACGGATAAAATGCTTGATGG
TCGGAAGAGGCATAAATTCCGTCAGCCAGTTTAGTCTGACCATCTCATCTGTAACATCATTGGCAACGCT
ACCTTTGCCATGTTTCAGAAACAACTCTGGCGCATCGGGCTTCCCATACAATCGATAGATTGTCGCACCT
GATTGCCCGACATTATCGCGAGCCCATTTATACCCATATAAATCAGCATCCATGTTGGAATTTAATCGCG
GCCTAGAGCAAGACGTTTCCCGTTGAATATGGCTCATACTCTTCCTTTTTCAATATTATTGAAGCATTTA
TCAGGGTTATTGTCTCATGAGCGGATACATATTTGAATGTATTTAGAAAAATAAACAAATAGGCATGCAG
CGCTCTTCCGCTTCCTCGCTCACTGACTCGCTACGCTCGGTCGTTCGACTGCGGCGAGCGGTGTCAGCTC
ACTCAAAAGCGGTAATACGGTTATCCACAGAATCAGGGGATAAAGCCGGAAAGAACATGTGAGCAAAAAG
CAAAGCACCGGAAGAAGCCAACGCCGCAGGCGTTTTTCCATAGGCTCCGCCCCCCTGACGAGCATCACAA
AAATCGACGCTCAAGCCAGAGGTGGCGAAACCCGACAGGACTATAAAGATACCAGGCGTTTCCCCCTGGA
AGCTCCCTCGTGCGCTCTCCTGTTCCGACCCTGCCGCTTACCGGATACCTGTCCGCCTTTCTCCCTTCGG
GAAGCGTGGCGCTTTCTCATAGCTCACGCTGTTGGTATCTCAGTTCGGTGTAGGTCGTTCGCTCCAAGCT
GGGCTGTGTGCACGAACCCCCCGTTCAGCCCGACCGCTGCGCCTTATCCGGTAACTATCGTCTTGAGTCC
AACCCGGTAAGACACGACTTATCGCCACTGGCAGCAGCCATTGGTAACTGATTTAGAGGACTTTGTCTTG
AAGTTATGCACCTGTTAAGGCTAAACTGAAAGAACAGATTTTGGTGAGTGCGGTCCTCCAACCCACTTAC
CTTGGTTCAAAGAGTTGGTAGCTCAGCGAACCTTGAGAAAACCACCGTTGGTAGCGGTGGTTTTTCTTTA
TTTATGAGATGATGAATCAATCGGTCTATCAAGTCAACGAACAGCTATTCCGTTACTCTAGATTTCAGTG
CAATTTATCTCTTCAAATGTAGCACCTGAAGTCAGCCCCATACGATATAAGTTGTAATTCTCATGTTAGT
CATGCCCCGCGCCCACCGGAAGGAGCTGACTGGGTTGAAGGCTCTCAAGGGCATCGGTCGAGATCCCGGT
GCCTAATGAGTGAGCTAACTTACATTAATTGCGTTGCGCTCACTGCCCGCTTTCCAGTCGGGAAACCTGT
CGTGCCAGCTGCATTAATGAATCGGCCAACGCGCGGGGAGAGGCGGTTTGCGTATTGGGCGCCAGGGTGG
TTTTTCTTTTCACCAGTGAGACGGGCAACAGCTGATTGCCCTTCACCGCCTGGCCCTGAGAGAGTTGCAG
CAAGCGGTCCACGCTGGTTTGCCCCAGCAGGCGAAAATCCTGTACCGAGATGTCCGCACCAACGCGCAGC
CCGGACTCGGTAATGGCGCGCATTGCGCCCAGCGCCATCTGATCGTTGGCAACCAGCATCGCAGTGGGAA
CGATGCCCTCATTCAGCATTTGCATGGTTTGTTGAAAACCGGACATGGCACTCCAGTCGCCTTCCCGTTC
CGCTATCGGCTGAATTTGATTGCGAGTGAGATATTTATGCCAGCCAGCCAGACGCAGACGCGCCGAGACA
GAACTTAATGGGCCCGCTAACAGCGCGATTTGCTGGTGACCCAATGCGACCAGATGCTCCACGCCCAGTC
GCGTACCGTCTTCATGGGAGAAAATAATACTGTTGATGGGTGTCTGGTCAGAGACATCAAGAAATAACGC
CGGAACATTAGTGCAGGCAGCTTCCACAGCAATGGCATCCTGGTCATCCAGCGGATAGTTAATGATCAGC
CCACTGACGCGTTGCGCGAGAAGATTGTGCACCGCCGCTTTACAGGCTTCGACGCCGCTTCGTTCTACCA
TCGACACCACCACGCTGGCACCCAGTTGATCGGCGCGAGATTTAATCGCCGCGACAATTTGCGACGGCGC
GTGCAGGGCCAGACTGGAGGTGGCAACGCCAATCAGCAACGACTGTTTGCCCGCCAGTTGTTGTGCCACG
CGGTTGGGAATGTAATTCAGCTCCGCCATCGCCGCTTCCACTTTTTCCCGCGTTTTCGCAGAAACGTGGC
TGGCCTGGTTCACCACGCGGGAAACGGTCTGATAAGAGACACCGGCATACTCTGCGACATCGTATAACGT
TACTGGTTTCACATTCACCACCCTGAATTGACTCTCTTCCGGGCGCTATCATGCCATACCGCGAAAGGTT
TTGCGCCATTCGATGGTGTCCGGGATCTCGACGCTCTCCCTTATGCGACTCCTGCATTAGGAAATTAATA
CGACTCACTATA
