>Addgene plasmid #42539 | pChuA | addgene partial sequence | sequence record 60245 | T7 5'-TAATACGACTCACTATAGGG-3'
TTTTGTTTAACTTTAATAAGGAGATATACCATGGGCTCACGTCCGCAATTTACCTCGTTGCGTTTGAGTT
TATTGGCCTTAGCTGTTTCTGCCACCTTGCCAACGTTTGCTTTTGCTACTGAAACCATGACCGTTACGGC
AACGGGGAATGCCCGTAGTTCCTTCGAAGCGCCTATGATGGTCAGCGTCATCGACACTTCCGCTCCTGAA
AATCAAACGGCTACTTCAGCCACCGATCTGCTGCGTCATGTTCCTGGAATTACTCTGGATGGTACCGGAC
GAACCAACGGTCAGGATGTAAATATGCGTGGCTATGATCATCGCGGCGTGCTGGTTCTTGTCGATGGTGT
TCGTCAGGGAACGGATACCGGACACCTGAATGGCACTTTTCTCGATCCGGCGCTGATCAAGCGTGTTGAG
ATTGTTCGTGGACCTTCAGCATTACTGTATGGCAGTGGCGCGCTGGGTGGAGTGATCTCCTACGATACGG
TCGATGCAAAAGATTTATTGCAGGAAGGACAAAGCAGTGGTTTTCGTGTCTTTGGTACTGGCGGCACGGG
GGACCATAGCCTGGGATTAGGCGCGAGCGCGTTTGGGCGAACTGAAAATCTGGATGGTATTGTGGCCTGG
TCCAGTCGCGATCGGGGTGATTTACGCCAGAGCAATGGTGAAACCGCGCCGAATGACGAGTCCATTAATA
ACATGCTGGCGAAAGGGACCTGGCAAATTGATTCAGCCCAGTCTCTGAGCGGTTTAGTGCGTTACTACAA
CAACGACGCGCGTGAACCAA
